>Addgene plasmid #8543 | HOXB13 (human) HIS-tag pET | addgene partial sequence | sequence record 42659 | T7 5'-TAATACGACTCACTATAGGG-3'
ATTTTGTTTACTTTAAGAAGGAGATATACCATGGGCAGCAGCCATCATCATCATCATCACAGCAGCGGCC
TGGTGCCGCGCGGCAGCCATATGGCTAGCATGACTGGTGGACAGCAAATGGGTCGCATGGAGCCCGGCAA
TTATGCCACCTTGGATGGAGCCAAGGATATCGAAGGCTTGCTGGGAGCGGGAGGGGGGCGGAATCTGGTC
GCCCACTCCCCTCTGACCAGCCACCCAGCGGCGCCTACGCTGATGCCTGCTGTCAACTATGCCCCCTTGG
ATCTGCCAGGCTCGGCGGAGCCGCCAAAGCAATGCCACCCATGCCCTGGGGTGCCCCAGGGGACGTCCCC
AGCTCCCGTGCCTTATGGTTACTTTGGAGGCGGGTACTACTCCTGCCGAGTGTCCCGGAGCTCGCTGAAA
CCCTGTGCCCAGGCAGCCACCCTGGCCGCGTACCCCGCGGAGACTCCCACGGCCGGGGAAGAGTACCCCA
GTCGCCCCACTGAGTTTGCCTTCTATCCGGGATATCCGGGAACCTACCAGCCTATGGCCAGTTACCTGGA
CGTGTCTGTGGTGCAGACTCTGGGTGCTCCTGGAGAACCGCGACATGACTCCCTGTTGCCTGTGGACAGT
TACCAGTCTTGGGCTCTCGCTGGTGGCTGGAACAGCCAGATGTGTTGCCAGGGAGAACAGAACCCACCAG
GTCCCTTTTGGAAGGCAGCATTTGCAGACTCCAGCGGGCAGCACCCTCCTGACGCCTGCGCCTTTCGTCG
CGGCC
