[The description below was written by a language model from this plasmid's Addgene catalogue record.]
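Description:
HOXB13 (human) HIS-tag pET is a bacterial expression plasmid built on the Novagen pET28a backbone (5369 bp without insert) and carrying a roughly 1 kb insert encoding human HOXB13, a homeobox transcription factor also listed under the alternative name SDX1. The plasmid is selected with kanamycin and is maintained in a standard cloning strain (DH5alpha). Its copy number is recorded as unknown. No feature table is provided, so the backbone elements can only be inferred from the pET28a identity and the listed T7 and T7 terminator sequencing primers. pET28a vectors drive the insert from a T7 promoter under lac operator control, with a T7 terminator downstream, so expression normally requires a host that supplies T7 RNA polymerase.

The record lists two N-terminal tags contributed by the backbone: a His tag for metal-affinity purification and a T7 epitope tag for antibody detection. The insert was placed by restriction cloning. The 5′ junction was a blunted NcoI/EcoRI join that destroyed the site, and the 3′ end was carried from an EcoRI site in a TA cloning vector to HindIII, which remains intact. Because NcoI lies upstream of the tag-coding region in standard pET28a, how the tags were retained across this junction is not clear from the record and would be worth confirming by sequencing. The depositor notes that the construct produces protein, as judged by Western blot and by in vitro transcription/translation. This fits its use for producing tagged recombinant HOXB13 in bacteria or in T7-driven cell-free systems. The associated publication examines HOXB13 and PRX-2 homeobox gene expression in scarless fetal wound healing.
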