Addgene plasmid #8543: HOXB13 (human) HIS-tag pET
Depositing lab: Corey Largman. Depositing organization: San Francisco VA Health Care System. Publication: Modulation of the human homeobox genes PRX-2 and HOXB13 in scarless fetal wounds. Stelnicki EJ, Arbeit J, Cass DL, Saner C, Harrison M, Largman C. J Invest Dermatol 1998 Jul;111(1):57-63. 10.1046/j.1523-1747.1998.00238.x PubMed 9665387.
Backbone
  Vector backbone: pET28a
  Backbone manufacturer: Novagen
  Backbone size w/o insert (bp): 5369
  Vector type: Bacterial Expression
Growth in bacteria
  Bacterial resistance: Kanamycin, 50 μg/mL
  Growth temperature: 37°C
  Growth strain: DH5alpha
  Copy number: Unknown
Gene/Insert
  Gene/Insert name: HOXB13 (alt name: SDX1)
  Species: H. sapiens (human)
  Insert size (bp): 1019
  Mutation: makes protein by Western and by transcription/translation
  Entrez Gene: HOXB13 (a.k.a. HPC9, PSGD)
  Tag / fusion protein: His (N terminal on backbone); T7 (N terminal on backbone)
  Cloning method: Restriction Enzyme; 5′ cloning site NcoI/EcoRI blunt (destroyed during cloning); 3′ cloning site EcoRI in TA Vector to HindIII (not destroyed)
  Sequencing primers: 5′ T7; 3′ T7 terminator
Terms and licenses: Academic/Nonprofit Terms; Industry Terms: Not Available to Industry
How to cite: HOXB13 (human) HIS-tag pET was a gift from Corey Largman (Addgene plasmid # 8543 ; http://n2t.net/addgene:8543 ; RRID:Addgene_8543)
